Addgene plasmid #84182: pFGC5941-PacI-ath-STTM863-3p
Purpose: target miRNA863-3p for destruction in Arabidopsis thaliana
Depositing lab: Guiliang Tang. Depositing organization: Michigan Technological University. Publication: Construction of short tandem target mimic (STTM) to block the functions of plant and animal microRNAs. Tang G, Yan J, Gu Y, Qiao M, Fan R, Mao Y, Tang X. Methods. 2012 Oct;58(2):118-25. doi: 10.1016/j.ymeth.2012.10.006. Epub 2012 Oct 23. PubMed 23098881.
Backbone
  Vector backbone: pFGC5941-PacI
  Backbone manufacturer: Guiliang Tang (Addgene plasmid # 44182)
  Backbone size w/o insert (bp): 8608
  Vector type: Plant Expression
  Selectable markers: Basta
Growth in bacteria
  Bacterial resistance: Chloramphenicol and Kanamycin, 25 & 50 μg/mL
  Growth temperature: 37°C
  Growth strain: DH5alpha
  Copy number: High Copy
Gene/Insert
  Gene/Insert name: STTM863-3p
  Species: A. thaliana (mustard weed)
  Insert size (bp): 2846
  Promoter: 2x35S
  Cloning method: Restriction Enzyme; 5′ cloning site PacI (not destroyed); 3′ cloning site PacI (not destroyed)
  Sequencing primers: 5′ CACTATCCTTCGCAAGACCCTTCC; 3′ CAACACATGAGCGAAACCCTATAA
Terms and licenses: Academic/Nonprofit Terms; Industry Terms: Not Available to Industry
Depositor comments: The insert within this plasmid contains a 2x35S promoter, STTM, T35S and CmR.
How to cite: pFGC5941-PacI-ath-STTM863-3p was a gift from Guiliang Tang (Addgene plasmid # 84182 ; http://n2t.net/addgene:84182 ; RRID:Addgene_84182)
