[The description below was written by a language model from this plasmid's Addgene catalogue record and pLannotate feature annotations shown in this document.]
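Description:
pFGC5941-PacI-ath-STTM863-3p is a binary plant expression vector for Agrobacterium-mediated transformation of Arabidopsis thaliana, built to knock down miR863-3p using short tandem target mimic (STTM) technology. The backbone is pFGC5941-PacI, a pCAMBIA-type T-DNA vector. It carries a ColE1/pBR322-family origin with a bom mobilisation site for high-copy propagation in E. coli, and the pVS1 oriV, RepA and StaA functions for stable replication in Agrobacterium. A kanamycin resistance gene lies outside the T-DNA borders. Within the nopaline-type left and right border repeats sits a bar (phosphinothricin acetyltransferase) gene under the mannopine synthase promoter and terminator, which allows transformed plants to be selected with Basta.

The payload is a roughly 2.8 kb cassette inserted at a PacI site that is retained on both sides. According to the depositor it contains a 2x35S promoter, the STTM, a 35S terminator and a chloramphenicol resistance gene. The feature table agrees with this: a partial CaMV 35S promoter copy is followed by a full one, then there is an unannotated gap that presumably holds the STTM sequence, then the CaMV poly(A) signal. A bacterially expressed CmR gene and partial origin fragments, likely carried over from an intermediate cloning vector, follow. CmR allows dual chloramphenicol and kanamycin selection for plasmids that have taken up the cassette. An OCS terminator and lacZα remnant from the parental vector are also present.

An STTM transcript generally carries two imperfect miRNA binding sites joined by a short spacer. These sites sequester the target miRNA and trigger its degradation, so the construct is used for loss-of-function studies of miR863-3p in planta.
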