Features (pLannotate 1.2.2; 29 found; start..end, strand, type, name):
    125..470     +  promoter       CaMV 35S promoter: strong constitutive promoter from cauliflower mosaic virus
    422..468     +  promoter       minimal CaMV 35S promoter: minimal 35S promoter from cauliflower mosaic virus
    631..806     +  polyA_signal   CaMV poly(A) signal: cauliflower mosaic virus polyadenylation signal
   1368..1386    -  promoter       SP6 promoter: promoter for bacteriophage SP6 RNA polymerase
   1451..2110    -  CDS            CmR: chloramphenicol acetyltransferase; cat; confers resistance to chloramphenicol
   2111..2147    -  promoter       cat promoter (fragment): promoter of the E. coli cat gene encoding chloramphenicol acetyltransferase
   2147..2175    -  promoter       tet promoter: E. coli promoter for tetracycline efflux protein gene
   2237..2405    -  rep_origin     ori (fragment): high-copy-number ColE1/pMB1/pBR322/pUC origin of replication
   2437..3144    +  terminator     OCS terminator: octopine synthase terminator
   3145..3165    +  misc_feature   MCS (fragment): pUC18/19 multiple cloning site
   3168..3322    +  CDS            lacZα (fragment): LacZα fragment of β-galactosidase; lacZ fragment
   3388..3412    +  misc_feature   RB T-DNA repeat: right border repeat from nopaline C58 T-DNA
   3752..4153    +  CDS            Y4CG_SINFN (fragment): Protein inferred from homology: Swiss-Prot protein existence level 3. From Sinorhizobium fredii (strain NBRC 101917 / NGR234).
   4713..5342    +  CDS            pVS1 StaA: stability protein from the Pseudomonas plasmid pVS1 (Heeb et al., 2000)
   5771..6844    +  CDS            pVS1 RepA: replication protein from the Pseudomonas plasmid pVS1 (Heeb et al., 2000)
   6910..7104    +  rep_origin     pVS1 oriV: origin of replication for the Pseudomonas plasmid pVS1 (Heeb et al., 2000)
   7307..7346    +  CDS            rop (fragment): Rop protein, which maintains plasmids at low copy number; rop
   7448..7588    +  misc_feature   bom: basis of mobility region from pBR322
   7774..8362    -  rep_origin     ori: high-copy-number ColE1/pMB1/pBR322/pUC origin of replication
   8449..9243    -  CDS            KanR: aminoglycoside phosphotransferase; aphA-3; confers resistance to kanamycin
   9668..9692    +  misc_feature   LB T-DNA repeat: left border repeat from nopaline C58 T-DNA
   9778..10030   -  terminator     MAS terminator: mannopine synthase terminator
  10043..10591   -  CDS            bar: PAT_STRHY - Experimental evidence at protein level: Swiss-Prot protein existence level 1. Inactivates phosphinothricin (PPT) by transfer of an acetyl group from acetyl CoA. Can also acetylate demethylphosphinothricin but not PTT or glutamate. This enzyme is an effector of phosphinothricin tripeptide (PTT or bialaphos) resistance. From Streptomyces hygroscopicus. Introduced by genetic manipulation and expressed in glufosinate-tolerant maize by Dekalb Genetics.
  10597..10977   -  promoter       MAS promoter: mannopine synthase promoter (Velten et al., 1984)
  11023..11042   -  rep_origin     ori (fragment): high-copy-number ColE1/pMB1/pBR322/pUC origin of replication
  11039..11063   -  rep_origin     ori (fragment): high-copy-number ColE1/pMB1/pBR322/pUC origin of replication
  11071..11112   -  rep_origin     ori (fragment): high-copy-number ColE1/pMB1/pBR322/pUC origin of replication
  11217..11235   +  promoter       T7 promoter: promoter for bacteriophage T7 RNA polymerase
  11304..74      +  promoter       CaMV 35S promoter (fragment) (across the origin): strong constitutive promoter from cauliflower mosaic virus
>Addgene plasmid #84182 | pFGC5941-PacI-ath-STTM863-3p | addgene full sequence | sequence record 167539 | Addgene NGS Result
TTCCAACCACGTCTTCAAAGCAAGTGGATTGATGTGACATCTCCACTGACGTAAGGGATGACGCACAATC
CCACCCCTACTCCAAAAATGTCAAAGATACTGTCTCAGAAGACCAAAGGGCTATTGAGACTTTTCAACAA
AGGGTAATTTCGGGAAACCTCCTCGGATTCCATTGCCCAGCTATCTGTCACCTCACCGAAAGGACAGTAG
AAAAGGAAGGTGGCTCCTACAAATGCCATCATTGCGATAAAGGAAAGGCTATCATTCAAGATGCCTCTGC
CGACAGTGGTCCCAAAGATGGACCCCCACCCACGAGGAGCATCGTGGAAAAAGAAGACGTTCCAACCACG
TCTTCAAAGCAAGTGGATTGATGTGACATCTCCACTGACATAAGGGATGACGCACAACCCCACTATCCTT
CGCAAGACCCTTCCTCTATATAAGGAAGTTCATTTCATTTGGAGAGGACAGCCCAAGCTTATTATGTCTT
GCGATTGCTCTCAAGTTGTTGTTGTTATGGTCTAATTTAAATATGGTCTAAAGAAGAAGAATATTATGTC
TTGCGATTGCTCTCAAGAATTCGGTACGCTGAAATCACCAGTCTCTCTCTACAAATCTATCTCTCTCTAT
TTTCTCCATAAATAATGTGTGAGTAGTTTCCCGATAAGGGAAATTAGGGTTCTTATAGGTTTCGCTCATG
TGTTGAGCATATAAGAAACCCTTAGTATGTATTTGTATTTGTAAAATACTTCTATCAATAAAATTTCTAA
TTCCTAAAACCAAAATCCAGTACTAAAATCCAGATCTCCTAAAGTCCCTATAGATCTTTGTCGTGAATAT
AAACCAGACGCGAGACGACTAGACCTGGAGCCCAGACGCCGTTCGAAGCTAGAAGTACCGCTTAGGCAGG
AGGCCGTTAGGGAAAAGATGCTAAGGCAGGGTTGGTTACGTTGGCTCCCCCGTAGGTTTGGTTTAAATAT
GATGAAGTGGACGGAAGGAAGGAGGAAGACAAGGAAGGATAAGGTTGCAGGCCCTGTGCAAGGTAAGAAG
ATGGAAATTTGATAGAGGTACGCTACTATACTTATACTATACGCTAAGGGAATGATTGTATTTATACCCT
ATACCCCCTAATAACCCCTTATCAATTTAAGAAATAATCCGCATAAGCCCCCGCTTAAAAATTGGTATCA
GAGCCATGAATAGGTCTATGACCAAAACTCAAGAGGATAAAACCTCACCAAAATACGAAAGAGTCCTTAA
CTCTAAAGATAAAAGATCTTTCAAGATCAAAACTAGTTCCCTCACACCGGTGACGGGGATCGCATGCGAC
CTCTAGACCATCACATTGGAGCTTCAGCTGCTCGAGTTCTATAGTGTCACCTAAATCGTATGCGTATGAT
ACATAAGGTTATGTATTAATTGTAGCCGCGTTCTTACGTCGACGTACCAATTACGCCCCGCCCTGTCACT
CATCGCAGTACTGTTGTAATTCATTAAGCATTCTGCCGACATGGAAGCCATCACAAACGGCATGATGAAC
CTGAATCGCCAGCGGCATCAGCACCTTGTCGCCTTGCGTATAATATTTGCCCATGGTGAAAACGGGGGCG
AAGAAGTTGTCCATATTGGCCACGTTTAAATCAAAACTGGTGAAACTCACCCAGGGATTGGCTGAGACGA
AAAACATATTCTCAATGAACCCTTTAGGGAAATAGGCCAGGTTTTCACCGTAACACGCCACATCTTGCGA
ATATATGTGTAGAAACTGCCGGAAATCGTCGTGGTATTCACTCCAGAGCGATGAAAACGTTTCAGTTTGC
TCATGGAAAACGGTGTAACAAGGGTGAACACTATCCCATATTACCAGCTCACCGTCTTTCATTGCCATAC
GGAACTCCGGATGAGCATTCATCAGGCGGGCAAGAGTGTGAATAAAGGCCGGATAAAACTTGTGCTTATT
TTTCTTTACGGTCTTTAAAAAGGCCGTAATATCCAGCTGAACGGTCTGGTTATAGGTACATTGAGCAACT
GACTGAAATGCCTCAAAATGTTCTTTACGATGCCATTGGGATATATCAACGGTGGTATATCCAGTAATTT
CTTTCTCCATTTTAGCTTCCTTAGCTCCTGAAAATCTCGATAACTCATTAGAGCTTATCGATGATAAGCT
GTCAAACATGAGAATTTAGCCCGCCTAATGAGCGGGCTTTTTGTTGTGATCCGCGTTGCTGGCGTTTTTC
CATAGGCTCCGCCCCCCTGACGAGCATCACAAAAATCGACGCTCAAGTCAGAGGTGGCGAAACCCGACAG
GACTATAAAGATACCAGGCGTTTCCCCCCTGGAAGCTCCCTCGTGCGCTCTCCTGTTCCGACCCTGCCGC
TTACCGGATACCTGTCCGCCTTTCTTAATTAAGACCCGGGACTAGTCCCTAGAGTCCTGCTTTAATGAGA
TATGCGAGACGCCTATGATCGCATGATATTTGCTTTCAATTCTGTTGTGCACGTTGTAAAAAACCTGAGC
ATGTGTAGCTCAGATCCTTACCGCCGGTTTCGGTTCATTCTAATGAATATATCACCCGTTACTATCGTAT
TTTTATGAATAATATTCTCCGTTCAATTTACTGATTGTACCCTACTACTTATATGTACAATATTAAAATG
AAAACAATATATTGTGCTGAATAGGTTTATAGCGACATCTATGATAGAGCGCCACAATAACAAACAATTG
CGTTTTATTATTACAAATCCAATTTTAAAAAAAGCGGCAGAACCGGTCAAACCTAAAAGACTGATTACAT
AAATCTTATTCAAATTTCAAAAGTGCCCCAGGGGCTAGTATCTACGACACACCGAGCGGCGAACTAATAA
CGCTCACTGAAGGGAACTCCGGTTCCCCGCCGGCGCGCATGGGTGAGATTCCTTGAAGTTGAGTATTGGC
CGTCCGCTCTACCGAAAGTTACGGGCACCATTCAACCCGGTCCAGCACGGCGGCCGGGTAACCGACTTGC
TGCCCCGAGAATTATGCAGCATTTTTTTGGTGTATGTGGGCCCCAAATGAAGTGCAGGTCAAACCTTGAC
AGTGACGACAAATCGTTGGGCGGGTCCAGGGCGAATTTTGCGACAACATGTCGAGGCTCAGCAGGACCTG
CAGGCATGCAAGCTTGGCACTGGCCGTCGTTTTACAACGTCGTGACTGGGAAAACCCTGGCGTTACCCAA
CTTAATCGCCTTGCAGCACATCCCCCTTTCGCCAGCTGGCGTAATAGCGAAGAGGCCCGCACCGATCGCC
CTTCCCAACAGTTGCGCAGCCTGAATGGCGAATGCTAGAGCAGCTTGAGCTTGGATCAGATTGTCGTTTC
CCGCCTTCAGTTTAAACTATCAGTGTTTGACAGGATATATTGGCGGGTAAACCTAAGAGAAAAGAGCGTT
TATTAGAATAATCGGATATTTAAAAGGGCGTGAAAAGGTTTATCCGTTCGTCCATTTGTATGTGCATGCC
AACCACAGGGTTCCCCTCGGGATCAAAGTACTTTGATCCAACCCCTCCGCTGCTATAGTGCAGTCGGCTT
CTGACGTTCAGTGCAGCCGTCTTCTGAAAACGACATGTCGCACAAGTCCTAAGTTACGCGACAGGCTGCC
GCCCTGCCCTTTTCCTGGCGTTTTCTTGTCGCGTGTTTTAGTCGCATAAAGTAGAATACTTGCGACTAGA
ACCGGAGACATTACGCCATGAACAAGAGCGCCGCCGCTGGCCTGCTGGGCTATGCCCGCGTCAGCACCGA
CGACCAGGACTTGACCAACCAACGGGCCGAACTGCACGCGGCCGGCTGCACCAAGCTGTTTTCCGAGAAG
ATCACCGGCACCAGGCGCGACCGCCCGGAGCTGGCCAGGATGCTTGACCACCTACGCCCTGGCGACGTTG
TGACAGTGACCAGGCTAGACCGCCTGGCCCGCAGCACCCGCGACCTACTGGACATTGCCGAGCGCATCCA
GGAGGCCGGCGCGGGCCTGCGTAGCCTGGCAGAGCCGTGGGCCGACACCACCACGCCGGCCGGCCGCATG
GTGTTGACCGTGTTCGCCGGCATTGCCGAGTTCGAGCGTTCCCTAATCATCGACCGCACCCGGAGCGGGC
GCGAGGCCGCCAAGGCCCGAGGCGTGAAGTTTGGCCCCCGCCCTACCCTCACCCCGGCACAGATCGCGCA
CGCCCGCGAGCTGATCGACCAGGAAGGCCGCACCGTGAAAGAGGCGGCTGCACTGCTTGGCGTGCATCGC
TCGACCCTGTACCGCGCACTTGAGCGCAGCGAGGAAGTGACGCCCACCGAGGCCAGGCGGCGCGGTGCCT
TCCGTGAGGACGCATTGACCGAGGCCGACGCCCTGGCGGCCGCCGAGAATGAACGCCAAGAGGAACAAGC
ATGAAACCGCACCAGGACGGCCAGGACGAACCGTTTTTCATTACCGAAGAGATCGAGGCGGAGATGATCG
CGGCCGGGTACGTGTTCGAGCCGCCCGCGCACGTCTCAACCGTGCGGCTGCATGAAATCCTGGCCGGTTT
GTCTGATGCCAAGCTGGCGGCCTGGCCGGCCAGCTTGGCCGCTGAAGAAACCGAGCGCCGCCGTCTAAAA
AGGTGATGTGTATTTGAGTAAAACAGCTTGCGTCATGCGGTCGCTGCGTATATGATGCGATGAGTAAATA
AACAAATACGCAAGGGGAACGCATGAAGGTTATCGCTGTACTTAACCAGAAAGGCGGGTCAGGCAAGACG
ACCATCGCAACCCATCTAGCCCGCGCCCTGCAACTCGCCGGGGCCGATGTTCTGTTAGTCGATTCCGATC
CCCAGGGCAGTGCCCGCGATTGGGCGGCCGTGCGGGAAGATCAACCGCTAACCGTTGTCGGCATCGACCG
CCCGACGATTGACCGCGACGTGAAGGCCATCGGCCGGCGCGACTTCGTAGTGATCGACGGAGCGCCCCAG
GCGGCGGACTTGGCTGTGTCCGCGATCAAGGCAGCCGACTTCGTGCTGATTCCGGTGCAGCCAAGCCCTT
ACGACATATGGGCCACCGCCGACCTGGTGGAGCTGGTTAAGCAGCGCATTGAGGTCACGGATGGAAGGCT
ACAAGCGGCCTTTGTCGTGTCGCGGGCGATCAAAGGCACGCGCATCGGCGGTGAGGTTGCCGAGGCGCTG
GCCGGGTACGAGCTGCCCATTCTTGAGTCCCGTATCACGCAGCGCGTGAGCTACCCAGGCACTGCCGCCG
CCGGCACAACCGTTCTTGAATCAGAACCCGAGGGCGACGCTGCCCGCGAGGTCCAGGCGCTGGCCGCTGA
AATTAAATCAAAACTCATTTGAGTTAATGAGGTAAAGAGAAAATGAGCAAAAGCACAAACACGCTAAGTG
CCGGCCGTCCGAGCGCACGCAGCAGCAAGGCTGCAACGTTGGCCAGCCTGGCAGACACGCCAGCCATGAA
GCGGGTCAACTTTCAGTTGCCGGCGGAGGATCACACCAAGCTGAAGATGTACGCGGTACGCCAAGGCAAG
ACCATTACCGAGCTGCTATCTGAATACATCGCGCAGCTACCAGAGTAAATGAGCAAATGAATAAATGAGT
AGATGAATTTTAGCGGCTAAAGGAGGCGGCATGGAAAATCAAGAACAACCAGGCACCGACGCCGTGGAAT
GCCCCATGTGTGGAGGAACGGGCGGTTGGCCAGGCGTAAGCGGCTGGGTTGCCTGCCGGCCCTGCAATGG
CACTGGAACCCCCAAGCCCGAGGAATCGGCGTGAGCGGTCGCAAACCATCCGGCCCGGTACAAATCGGCG
CGGCGCTGGGTGATGACCTGGTGGAGAAGTTGAAGGCCGCGCAGGCCGCCCAGCGGCAACGCATCGAGGC
AGAAGCACGCCCCGGTGAATCGTGGCAAGCGGCCGCTGATCGAATCCGCAAAGAATCCCGGCAACCGCCG
GCAGCCGGTGCGCCGTCGATTAGGAAGCCGCCCAAGGGCGACGAGCAACCAGATTTTTTCGTTCCGATGC
TCTATGACGTGGGCACCCGCGATAGTCGCAGCATCATGGACGTGGCCGTTTTCCGTCTGTCGAAGCGTGA
CCGACGAGCTGGCGAGGTGATCCGCTACGAGCTTCCAGACGGGCACGTAGAGGTTTCCGCAGGGCCGGCC
GGCATGGCCAGTGTGTGGGATTACGACCTGGTACTGATGGCGGTTTCCCATCTAACCGAATCCATGAACC
GATACCGGGAAGGGAAGGGAGACAAGCCCGGCCGCGTGTTCCGTCCACACGTTGCGGACGTACTCAAGTT
CTGCCGGCGAGCCGATGGCGGAAAGCAGAAAGACGACCTGGTAGAAACCTGCATTCGGTTAAACACCACG
CACGTTGCCATGCAGCGTACGAAGAAGGCCAAGAACGGCCGCCTGGTGACGGTATCCGAGGGTGAAGCCT
TGATTAGCCGCTACAAGATCGTAAAGAGCGAAACCGGGCGGCCGGAGTACATCGAGATCGAGCTAGCTGA
TTGGATGTACCGCGAGATCACAGAAGGCAAGAACCCGGACGTGCTGACGGTTCACCCCGATTACTTTTTG
ATCGATCCCGGCATCGGCCGTTTTCTCTACCGCCTGGCACGCCGCGCCGCAGGCAAGGCAGAAGCCAGAT
GGTTGTTCAAGACGATCTACGAACGCAGTGGCAGCGCCGGAGAGTTCAAGAAGTTCTGTTTCACCGTGCG
CAAGCTGATCGGGTCAAATGACCTGCCGGAGTACGATTTGAAGGAGGAGGCGGGGCAGGCTGGCCCGATC
CTAGTCATGCGCTACCGCAACCTGATCGAGGGCGAAGCATCCGCCGGTTCCTAATGTACGGAGCAGATGC
TAGGGCAAATTGCCCTAGCAGGGGAAAAAGGTCGAAAAGGTCTCTTTCCTGTGGATAGCACGTACATTGG
GAACCCAAAGCCGTACATTGGGAACCGGAACCCGTACATTGGGAACCCAAAGCCGTACATTGGGAACCGG
TCACACATGTAAGTGACTGATATAAAAGAGAAAAAAGGCGATTTTTCCGCCTAAAACTCTTTAAAACTTA
TTAAAACTCTTAAAACCCGCCTGGCCTGTGCATAACTGTCTGGCCAGCGCACAGCCGAAGAGCTGCAAAA
AGCGCCTACCCTTCGGTCGCTGCGCTCCCTACGCCCCGCCGCTTCGCGTCGGCCTATCGCGGCCGCTGGC
CGCTCAAAAATGGCTGGCCTACGGCCAGGCAATCTACCAGGGCGCGGACAAGCCGCGCCGTCGCCACTCG
ACCGCCGGCGCCCACATCAAGGCACCCTGCCTCGCGCGTTTCGGTGATGACGGTGAAAACCTCTGACACA
TGCAGCTCCCGGAGACGGTCACAGCTTGTCTGTAAGCGGATGCCGGGAGCAGACAAGCCCGTCAGGGCGC
GTCAGCGGGTGTTGGCGGGTGTCGGGGCGCAGCCATGACCCAGTCACGTAGCGATAGCGGAGTGTATACT
GGCTTAACTATGCGGCATCAGAGCAGATTGTACTGAGAGTGCACCATATGCGGTGTGAAATACCGCACAG
ATGCGTAAGGAGAAAATACCGCATCAGGCGCTCTTCCGCTTCCTCGCTCACTGACTCGCTGCGCTCGGTC
GTTCGGCTGCGGCGAGCGGTATCAGCTCACTCAAAGGCGGTAATACGGTTATCCACAGAATCAGGGGATA
ACGCAGGAAAGAACATGTGAGCAAAAGGCCAGCAAAAGGCCAGGAACCGTAAAAAGGCCGCGTTGCTGGC
GTTTTTCCATAGGCTCCGCCCCCCTGACGAGCATCACAAAAATCGACGCTCAAGTCAGAGGTGGCGAAAC
CCGACAGGACTATAAAGATACCAGGCGTTTCCCCCTGGAAGCTCCCTCGTGCGCTCTCCTGTTCCGACCC
TGCCGCTTACCGGATACCTGTCCGCCTTTCTCCCTTCGGGAAGCGTGGCGCTTTCTCATAGCTCACGCTG
TAGGTATCTCAGTTCGGTGTAGGTCGTTCGCTCCAAGCTGGGCTGTGTGCACGAACCCCCCGTTCAGCCC
GACCGCTGCGCCTTATCCGGTAACTATCGTCTTGAGTCCAACCCGGTAAGACACGACTTATCGCCACTGG
CAGCAGCCACTGGTAACAGGATTAGCAGAGCGAGGTATGTAGGCGGTGCTACAGAGTTCTTGAAGTGGTG
GCCTAACTACGGCTACACTAGAAGGACAGTATTTGGTATCTGCGCTCTGCTGAAGCCAGTTACCTTCGGA
AAAAGAGTTGGTAGCTCTTGATCCGGCAAACAAACCACCGCTGGTAGCGGTGGTTTTTTTGTTTGCAAGC
AGCAGATTACGCGCAGAAAAAAAGGATCTCAAGAAGATCCTTTGATCTTTTCTACGGGGTCTGACGCTCA
GTGGAACGAAAACTCACGTTAAGGGATTTTGGTCATGCATTCTAGGTACTAAAACAATTCATCCAGTAAA
ATATAATATTTTATTTTCTCCCAATCAGGCTTGATCCCCAGTAAGTCAAAAAATAGCTCGACATACTGTT
CTTCCCCGATATCCTCCCTGATCGACCGGACGCAGAAGGCAATGTCATACCACTTGTCCGCCCTGCCGCT
TCTCCCAAGATCAATAAAGCCACTTACTTTGCCATCTTTCACAAAGATGTTGCTGTCTCCCAGGTCGCCG
TGGGAAAAGACAAGTTCCTCTTCGGGCTTTTCCGTCTTTAAAAAATCATACAGCTCGCGCGGATCTTTAA
ATGGAGTGTCTTCTTCCCAGTTTTCGCAATCCACATCGGCCAGATCGTTATTCAGTAAGTAATCCAATTC
GGCTAAGCGGCTGTCTAAGCTATTCGTATAGGGACAATCCGATATGTCGATGGAGTGAAAGAGCCTGATG
CACTCCGCATACAGCTCGATAATCTTTTCAGGGCTTTGTTCATCTTCATACTCTTCCGAGCAAAGGACGC
CATCGGCCTCACTCATGAGCAGATTGCTCCAGCCATCATGCCGTTCAAAGTGCAGGACCTTTGGAACAGG
CAGCTTTCCTTCCAGCCATAGCATCATGTCCTTTTCCCGTTCCACATCATAGGTGGTCCCTTTATACCGG
CTGTCCGTCATTTTTAAATATAGGTTTTCATTTTCTCCCACCAGCTTATATACCTTAGCAGGAGACATTC
CTTCCGTATCTTTTACGCAGCGGTATTTTTCGATCAGTTTTTTCAATTCCGGTGATATTCTCATTTTAGC
CATTTATTATTTCCTTCCTCTTTTCTACAGTATTTAAAGATACCCCAAGAAGCTAATTATAACAAGACGA
ACTCCAATTCACTGTTCCTTGCATTCTAAAACCTTAAATACCAGAAAACAGCTTTTTCAAAGTTGTTTTC
AAAGTTGGCGTATAACATAGTATCGACGGAGCCGATTTTGAAACCGCGGTGATCACAGGCAGCAACGCTC
TGTCATCGTTACAATCAACATGCTACCCTCCGCGAGATCATCCGTGTTTCAAACCCGGCAGCTTAGTTGC
CGTTCTTCCGAATAGCATCGGTAACATGAGCAAAGTCTGCCGCCTTACAACGGCTCTCCCGCTGACGCCG
TCCCGGACTGATGGGCTGCCTGTATCGAGTGGTGATTTTGTGCCGAGCTGCCGGTCGGGGAGCTGTTGGC
TGGCTGGTGGCAGGATATATTGTGGTGTAAACAAATTGACGCTTAGACAACTTAATAACACATTGCGGAC
GTTTTTAATGTACTGAATTAACGCCGAATTAATTCGAGCTCGGATCTGATAATTTATTTGAAAATTCATA
AGAAAAGCAAACGTTACATGAATTGATGAAACAATACAAAGACAGATAAAGCCACGCACATTTAGGATAT
TGGCCGAGATTACTGAATATTGAGTAAGATCACGGAATTTCTGACAGGAGCATGTCTTCAATTCAGCCCA
AATGGCAGTTGAAATACTCAAACCGCCCCATATGCAGGAGCGGATCATTCATTGTTTGTTTGGTTGCCTT
TGCCAACATGGGAGTCCAAGATTCTGCAGTCAAATCTCGGTGACGGGCAGGACCGGACGGGGCGGTACCG
GCAGGCTGAAGTCCAGCTGCCAGAAACCCACGTCATGCCAGTTCCCGTGCTTGAAGCCGGCCGCCCGCAG
CATGCCGCGGGGGGCATATCCGAGCGCCTCGTGCATGCGCACGCTCGGGTCGTTGGGCAGCCCGATGACA
GCGACCACGCTCTTGAAGCCCTGTGCCTCCAGGGACTTCAGCAGGTGGGTGTAGAGCGTGGAGCCCAGTC
CCGTCCGCTGGTGGCGGGGGGAGACGTACACGGTCGACTCGGCCGTCCAGTCGTAGGCGTTGCGTGCCTT
CCAGGGGCCCGCGTAGGCGATGCCGGCGACCTCGCCGTCCACCTCGGCGACGAGCCAGGGATAGCGCTCC
CGCAGACGGACGAGGTCGTCCGTCCACTCCTGCGGTTCCTGCGGCTCGGTACGGAAGTTGACCGTGCTTG
TCTCGATGTAGTGGTTGACGATGGTGCAGACCGCCGGCATGTCCGCCTCGGTGGCACGGCGGATGTCGGC
CGGGCGTCGTTCTGGGCTCATCGATTCGATTTGGTGTATCGAGATTGGTTATGAAATTCAGATGCTAGTG
TAATGTATTGGTAATTTGGGAAGATATAATAGGAAGCAAGGCTATTTATCCATTTCTGAAAAGGCGAAAT
GGCGTCACCGCGAGCGTCACGCGCATTCCGTTCTTGCTGTAAAGCGTTGTTTGGTACACTTTTGACTAGC
GAGGCTTGGCGTGTCAGCGTATCTATTCAAAAGTCGTTAATGGCTGCGGATCAAGAAAAAGTTGGAATAG
AAACAGAATACCCGCGAAATTCAGGCCCGGTTGCCATGTCCTACACGCCGAAATAAACGACCAAATTAGT
AGAAAAATAAAAACTGACTCGGATACTTACGTCACGTCTTGCGCACTGATTTGAAAAATCTCAGAATTCA
TGGATCCTAGGTGAGTCTAGAGAGTTAATTAAGTTTGCAAGCAGCAGATTACCGGATACCTGTCCGCCTT
TCTTAATTAAGTTTGCAAGCAGCAGATTACGCGCAGAAAAAAAGGATCTCAAGGAGATCCTTTGGATCAC
AAAAAAAAAGCCCGCTCATTAGGCGGGTTAAATTCCCGGGTACTGCAGCCGATTCATTAATGCAGGTTAA
CCTGGCTTATCGAAATTAATACGACTCACTATAGGGAGACCGGCGGATCTGATCCCTACTCCAAAAATGT
CAAAGATACAGTCTCAGAAGACCAAAGGGCTATTGAGACTTTTCAACAAAGGGTAATTTCGGGAAACCTC
CTCGGATTCCATTGCCCAGCTATCTGTCACTTCATCGAAAGGACAGTGGAAAAGGAAGGTGGCTCCTACA
AATGCCATCACTGCGATAAAGGAAAGGCTATCATTCAAGATGCCTCTGCCGACAGTGGTCCCAAAGATGG
ACCCCCACCCACGAGGAGCATCGTGGGAAAAGAAGACG
