>Addgene plasmid #84182 | pFGC5941-PacI-ath-STTM863-3p | depositor partial sequence | sequence record 160738 | STTM
ATTATGTCTTGCGATTGCTCTCAAGTTGTTGTTGTTATGGTCTAATTTAAATATGGTCTAAAGAAGAAGA
ATATTATGTCTTGCGATTGCTCTCAA
